>Addgene plasmid #163278 | F9Y7M7 | addgene full sequence | sequence record 354468 | Addgene NGS Result
TAATACGACTCACTATAGGGGAATTGTGAGCGGATAACAATTCCCCTCTAGAAATAATTTTGTTTAACTT
TAAGAAGGAGATATACATATGAATACCGACCCTATTGATAACCGTTACGCTACTGGTGAACGCTTCACCA
CCAATTTAGGCATTTGGCGTGCCGCGCGCGAAGCATGTACGGATGAAGTGTGGAACTATTTGAATTGCGG
AACGGGAGATGAAGTGACACTCCGTGCAAATACAGCAGATTTTGATAAGTGGCAATGGAAAACTCCCTTG
TTTGCGGGCATTGGTCGCCCTGATACCGCGACTCAGTTTCTGGGTCATAGTCTTTCTTTTCCGGCGTTTA
TTGCACCATTCGGTGGCGGCGAGTATATGTTAGATGCAGAAGGTCATCGTGCTACCGGTCGCGCCGCACG
TGATGTTGGCATTCGCCAAATTGTGCCCGTTGCAGCGGCACACTCGCTGGAAGATATTGCGACCGCTAGC
GGTGTGGCTCAGATGTTTCAGGTAACGTTTGTTGGTGACGTTGGTGCTGTTGTGGATATGATGCATCGTG
CGAAAGCCGCCGGTTACGAGCAAATTGTTGCCACGTACTCACCCATCCGTCAGTGGCGCGAACGCATGAT
TGAAGATCGCACACGTTTTGCCCCGGGTAAAGCCGAAGCGAATTTTGGTCCTGGGCTGTCGGATCCTGCG
GCCTTGCGCGAACAGATTGCCTTTTCACAACCGCGTTGGGGTTGGGCAGAAGCACGCGAGGCGATTGCCC
GCGCACCGTTACCCATCTTGGTGAAAGGAGTTATGTCAGCCGACGAAGCAAAACAATGTCTCGACGCGGG
AGCAATGGGCCTGTATGTAAGTAATTACGGTGGACGCTCTATCGACCGTCAACCGAGCGCCATTTCTGCG
TTACCGCAGGTACGTGCAGCCGCCGGCCCGGACGTGCCCATCATCTTTGATAGCGGTATCCGTCGTGGCA
GTGATATTGCAGCAGCTGTAGCCCTGGGCGCCAATGCGGTAGCCTTGGGGCGTGCGGTAGGTTTTGGACT
GGCGGCGGATGGCGAAGCCGGGGTCCGTCGTGTGCTTCAAATTCTGAAAGATGAGTACTGGACGACGTTA
GGTCATTTGGGGTGTAATTCAACTGCTGACTTAGGCCCGCATGTTTTCATCGCGGCCGCACTCGAGCATC
ATCACCATCACCACCACCACCACCACTGAGATCCGGCTGCTAACAAAGCCCGAAAGGAAGCTGAGTTGGC
TGCTGCCACCGCTGAGCAATAACTAGCATAACCCCTTGGGGCCTCTAAACGGGTCTTGAGGGGTTTTTTG
CTGAAAGGAGGAACTATATCCGGATTGGCGAATGGG
[124 nt withheld, positions 1367-1490]
C
[91 nt withheld, positions 1492-1582]
A
[49 nt withheld, positions 1584-1632]
CCTTTGACGTTGGAGTCCACGTTCTTT
[37 nt withheld, positions 1660-1696]
ACCCTATCTCGGTCTATTCTTTTGATTTATAAGGGATTTTGCCGATTTCGGCCTATTGGTTAAAAAATGA
GCTGATTTAACAAAAATTTAACGCGAATTTTAACAAAATATTAACGCTTACAATTTAGGTGGCACTTTTC
GGGGAAATGTGCGCGGAACCCCTATTTGTTTATTTTTCTAAATACATTCAAATATGTATCCGCTCATGAG
ACAATAACCCTGATAAATGCTTCAATAATATTGAAAAAGGAAGAGTATGAGTATTCAACATTTCCGTGTC
GCCCTTATTCCCTTTTTTGCGGCATTTTGCCTTCCTGTTTTTGCTCACCCAGAAACGCTGGTGAAAGTAA
AAGATGCTGAAGATCAGTTGGGTGCACGAGTGGGTTACATCGAACTGGATCTCAACAGCGGTAAGATCCT
TGAGAGTTTTCGCCCCGAAGAACGTTTTCCAATGATGAGCACTTTTAAAGTTCTGCTATGTGGCGCGGTA
TTATCCCGTATTGACGCCGGGCAAGAGCAACTCGGTCGCCGCATACACTATTCTCAGAATGACTTGGTTG
AGTACTCACCAGTCACAGAAAAGCATCTTACGGATGGCATGACAGTAAGAGAATTATGCAGTGCTGCCAT
AACCATGAGTGATAACACTGCGGCCAACTTACTTCTGACAACGATCGGAGGACCGAAGGAGCTAACCGCT
TTTTTGCACAACATGGGGGATCATGTAACTCGCCTTGATCGTTGGGAACCGGAGCTGAATGAAGCCATAC
CAAACGACGAGCGTGACACCACGATGCCTGCAGCAATGGCAACAACGTTGCGCAAACTATTAACTGGCGA
ACTACTTACTCTAGCTTCCCGGCAACAATTAATAGACTGGATGGAGGCGGATAAAGTTGCAGGACCACTT
CTGCGCTCGGCCCTTCCGGCTGGCTGGTTTATTGCTGATAAATCTGGAGCCGGTGAGCGTGGGTCTCGCG
GTATCATTGCAGCACTGGGGCCAGATGGTAAGCCCTCCCGTATCGTAGTTATCTACACGACGGGGAGTCA
GGCAACTATGGATGAACGAAATAGACAGATCGCTGAGATAGGTGCCTCACTGATTAAGCATTGGTAACTG
TCAGACCAAGTTTACTCATATATACTTTAGATTGATTTAAAACTTCATTTTTAATTTAAAAGGATCTAGG
TGAAGATCCTTTTTGATAATCTCATGACCAAAATCCCTTAACGTGAGTTTTCGTTCCACTGAGCGTCAGA
CCCCGTAGAAAAGATCAAAGGATCTTCTTGAGATCCTTTTTTTCTGCGCGTAATCTGCTGCTTGCAAACA
AAAAAACCACCGCTACCAGCGGTGGTTTGTTTGCCGGATCAAGAGCTACCAACTCTTTTTCCGAAGGTAA
CTGGCTTCAGCAGAGCGCAGATACCAAATACTGTCCTTCTAGTGTAGCCGTAGTTAGGCCACCACTTCAA
GAACTCTGTAGCACCGCCTACATACCTCGCTCTGCTAATCCTGTTACCAGTGGCTGCTGCCAGTGGCGAT
AAGTCGTGTCTTACCGGGTTGGACTCAAGACGATAGTTACCGGATAAGGCGCAGCGGTCGGGCTGAACGG
GGGGTTCGTGCACACAGCCCAGCTTGGAGCGAACGACCTACACCGAACTGAGATACCTACAGCGTGAGCT
ATGAGAAAGCGCCACGCTTCCCGAAGGGAGAAAGGCGGACAGGTATCCGGTAAGCGGCAGGGTCGGAACA
GGAGAGCGCACGAGGGAGCTTCCAGGGGGAAACGCCTGGTATCTTTATAGTCCTGTCGGGTTTCGCCACC
TCTGACTTGAGCGTCGATTTTTGTGATGCTCGTCAGGGGGGCGGAGCCTATGGAAAAACGCCAGCAACGC
GGCCTTTTTACGGTTCCTGGCCTTTTGCTGGCCTTTTGCTCACATGTTCTTTCCTGCGTTATCCCCTGAT
TCTGTGGATAACCGTATTACCGCCTTTGAGTGAGCTGATACCGCTCGCCGCAGCCGAACGACCGAGCGCA
GCGAGTCAGTGAGCGAGGAAGCGGAAGAGCGCCTGATGCGGTATTTTCTCCTTACGCATCTGTGCGGTAT
TTCACACCGCAATGGTGCACTCTCAGTACAATCTGCTCTGATGCCGCATAGTTAAGCCAGTATACACTCC
GCTATCGCTACGTGACTGGGTCATGGCTGCGCCCCGACACCCGCCAACACCCGCTGACGCGCCCTGACGG
GCTTGTCTGCTCCCGGCATCCGCTTACAGACAAGCTGTGACCGTCTCCGGGAGCTGCATGTGTCAGAGGT
TTTCACCGTCATCACCGAAACGCGCGAGGCAGCTGCGGTAAAGCTCATCAGCGTGGTCGTGAAGCGATTC
ACAGATGTCTGCCTGTTCATCCGCGTCCAGCTCGTTGAGTTTCTCCAGAAGCGTTAATGTCTGGCTTCTG
ATAAAGCGGGCCATGTTAAGGGCGGTTTTTTCCTGTTTGGTCACTGATGCCTCCGTGTAAGGGGGATTTC
TGTTCATGGGGGTAATGATACCGATGAAACGAGAGAGGATGCTCACGATACGGGTTACTGATGATGAACA
TGCCCGGTTACTGGAACGTTGTGAGGGTAAACAACTGGCGGTATGGATGCGGCGGGACCAGAGAAAAATC
ACTCAGGGTCAATGCCAGCGCTTCGTTAATACAGATGTAGGTGTTCCACAGGGTAGCCAGCAGCATCCTG
CGATGCAGATCCGGAACATAATGGTGCAGGGCGCTGACTTCCGCGTTTCCAGACTTTACGAAACACGGAA
ACCGAAGACCATTCATGTTGTTGCTCAGGTCGCAGACGTTTTGCAGCAGCAGTCGCTTCACGTTCGCTCG
CGTATCGGTGATTCATTCTGCTAACCAGTAAGGCAACCCCGCCAGCCTAGCCGGGTCCTCAACGACAGGA
GCACGATCATGCGCACCCGTGGGGCCGCCATGCCGGCGATAATGGCCTGCTTCTCGCCGAAACGTTTGGT
GGCGGGACCAGTGACGAAGGCTTGAGCGAGGGCGTGCAAGATTCCGAATACCGCAAGCGACAGGCCGATC
ATCGTCGCGCTCCAGCGAAAGCGGTCCTCGCCGAAAATGACCCAGAGCGCTGCCGGCACCTGTCCTACGA
GTTGCATGATAAAGAAGACAGTCATAAGTGCGGCGACGATAGTCATGCCCCGCGCCCACCGGAAGGAGCT
GACTGGGTTGAAGGCTCTCAAGGGCATCGGTCGAGATCCCGGTGCCTAATGAGTGAGCTAACTTACATTA
ATTGCGTTGCGCTCACTGCCCGCTTTCCAGTCGGGAAACCTGTCGTGCCAGCTGCATTAATGAATCGGCC
AACGCGCGGGGAGAGGCGGTTTGCGTATTGGGCGCCAGGGTGGTTTTTCTTTTCACCAGTGAGACGGGCA
ACAGCTGATTGCCCTTCACCGCCTGGCCCTGAGAGAGTTGCAGCAAGCGGTCCACGCTGGTTTGCCCCAG
CAGGCGAAAATCCTGTTTGATGGTGGTTAACGGCGGGATATAACATGAGCTGTCTTCGGTATCGTCGTAT
CCCACTACCGAGATATCCGCACCAACGCGCAGCCCGGACTCGGTAATGGCGCGCATTGCGCCCAGCGCCA
TCTGATCGTTGGCAACCAGCATCGCAGTGGGAACGATGCCCTCATTCAGCATTTGCATGGTTTGTTGAAA
ACCGGACATGGCACTCCAGTCGCCTTCCCGTTCCGCTATCGGCTGAATTTGATTGCGAGTGAGATATTTA
TGCCAGCCAGCCAGACGCAGACGCGCCGAGACAGAACTTAATGGGCCCGCTAACAGCGCGATTTGCTGGT
GACCCAATGCGACCAGATGCTCCACGCCCAGTCGCGTACCGTCTTCATGGGAGAAAATAATACTGTTGAT
GGGTGTCTGGTCAGAGACATCAAGAAATAACGCCGGAACATTAGTGCAGGCAGCTTCCACAGCAATGGCA
TCCTGGTCATCCAGCGGATAGTTAATGATCAGCCCACTGACGCGTTGCGCGAGAAGATTGTGCACCGCCG
CTTTACAGGCTTCGACGCCGCTTCGTTCTACCATCGACACCACCACGCTGGCACCCAGTTGATCGGCGCG
AGATTTAATCGCCGCGACAATTTGCGACGGCGCGTGCAGGGCCAGACTGGAGGTGGCAACGCCAATCAGC
AACGACTGTTTGCCCGCCAGTTGTTGTGCCACGCGGTTGGGAATGTAATTCAGCTCCGCCATCGCCGCTT
CCACTTTTTCCCGCGTTTTCGCAGAAACGTGGCTGGCCTGGTTCACCACGCGGGAAACGGTCTGATAAGA
GACACCGGCATACTCTGCGACATCGTATAACGTTACTGGTTTCACATTCACCACCCTGAATTGACTCTCT
TCCGGGCGCTATCATGCCATACCGCGAAAGGTTTTGCGCCATTCGATGGTGTCCGGGATCTCGACGCTCT
CCCTTATGCGACTCCTGCATTAGGAAGCAGCCCAGTAGTAGGTTGAGGCCGTTGAGCACCGCCGCCGCAA
GGAATGGTGCATGCAAGGAGATGGCGCCCAACAGTCCCCCGGCCACGGGGCCTGCCACCATACCCACGCC
GAAACAAGCGCTCATGAGCCCGAAGTGGCGAGCCCGATCTTCCCCATCGGTGATGTCGGCGATATAGGCG
CCAGCAACCGCACCTGTGGCGCCGGTGATGCCGGCCACGATGCGTCCGGCGTAGAGGATCGAGATCTCGA
TCCCGCGAAAT
Features (pLannotate 1.2.2; 18 found; start..end, strand, type, name):
      1..19      +  promoter       T7 promoter: promoter for bacteriophage T7 RNA polymerase
     20..44      +  protein_bind   lac operator: The lac repressor binds to the lac operator to inhibit transcription in E. coli. This inhibition can be relieved by adding lactose or isopropyl-β-D-thiogalactopyranoside (IPTG). lac repressor encoded by lacI
     59..81      +  RBS            RBS: efficient ribosome binding site from bacteriophage T7 gene 10 (Olins and Rangwala, 1989)
   1193..1216    +  CDS            9xHis (fragment): 9xHis affinity tag
   1226..1275    +  CDS            SET1 (fragment): solubility-enhancement tag derived from T7 phage gene 10B
   1283..1330    +  terminator     T7 terminator: transcription terminator for bacteriophage T7 RNA polymerase
   1367..1795    +  rep_origin     f1 ori (sequence partly withheld): f1 bacteriophage origin of replication; arrow indicates direction of (+) strand synthesis
   1848..1952    +  promoter       AmpR promoter: bla
   1953..2813    +  CDS            AmpR: β-lactamase; bla; confers resistance to ampicillin, carbenicillin, and related antibiotics
   2984..3572    +  rep_origin     ori: high-copy-number ColE1/pMB1/pBR322/pUC origin of replication
   3758..3897    -  misc_feature   bom: basis of mobility region from pBR322
   3999..4190    -  CDS            rop: Rop protein, which maintains plasmids at low copy number; rop
   4207..4587    +  CDS            YPB1_ECOLX: Protein predicted: Swiss-Prot protein existence level 4. From Escherichia coli.
   4659..4950    -  CDS            TcR (fragment): tetracycline efflux protein; tet; confers resistance to tetracycline
   4965..4986    -  protein_bind   CAP binding site: CAP binding activates transcription in the presence of cAMP. E. coli catabolite activator protein
   4999..6081    -  CDS            lacI: lac repressor; lacI; The lac repressor binds to the lac operator to inhibit transcription in E. coli. This inhibition can be relieved by adding lactose or isopropyl-β-D-thiogalactopyranoside (IPTG).
   6082..6159    -  promoter       lacI promoter: lacI
   6167..6446    -  CDS            TcR (fragment): tetracycline efflux protein; tet; confers resistance to tetracycline
