>Addgene plasmid #163278 | F9Y7M7 Sequencing Result | analyzer sequence | sequence record 348031
CCTAATGAGTGAGCTAACTTACATTAATTGCGTTGCGCTCACTGCCCGCTTTCCAGTCGGGAAACCTGTC
GTGCCAGCTGCATTAATGAATCGGCCAACGCGCGGGGAGAGGCGGTTTGCGTATTGGGCGCCAGGGTGGT
TTTTCTTTTCACCAGTGAGACGGGCAACAGCTGATTGCCCTTCACCGCCTGGCCCTGAGAGAGTTGCAGC
AAGCGGTCCACGCTGGTTTGCCCCAGCAGGCGAAAATCCTGTTTGATGGTGGTTAACGGCGGGATATAAC
ATGAGCTGTCTTCGGTATCATCGTATCCCACTACCGAGATATCCGCACCAACGCGCAGCCCGGACTCGGT
AATGGCGCGCATTGCGCCCAGCGCCATCTGATCGTTGGCAACCAGCATCGCAGTGGGAACGATGCCCTCA
TTCAGCATTTGCATGGTTTGTTGAAAACCGGACATGGCACTCCAGTCGCCTTCCCGTTCCGCTATCGGCT
GAATTTGATTGCGAGTGAGATATTTATGCCAGCCAGCCAGACGCAGACGCGCCGAGACAGAACTTAATGG
GCCCGCTAACAGCGCGATTTGCTGGTGACCCAATGCGACCAGATGCTCCACGCCCAGTCGCGTACCGTCT
TCATGGGAGAAAATAATACTGTTGATGGGTGTCTGGTCAGAGACATCAAGAAATAACGCCGGAACATTAG
TGCAGGCAGCTTCCACAGCAATGGCATCCTGGTCATCCAGCGGATAGTTAATGATCAGCCCACTGACGCG
TTGCGCGAGAAGATTGTGCACCGCCGCTTTACAGGCTTCGACGCCGCTTCGTTCTACCATCGACACCACC
ACGCTGGCACCCAGTTGATCGGCGCGAGATTTAATCGCCGCGACAATTTGCGACGGCGCGTGCAGGGCCA
GACTGGAGGTGGCAACGCCAATCAGCAACGACTGTTTGCCCGCCAGTTGTTGTGCCACGCGGTTGGGAAT
GTAATTCAGCTCCGCCATCGCCGCTTCCACTTTTTCCCGCGTTTTCGCAGAAACGTGGCTGGCCTGGTTC
ACCACGCGGGAAACGGTCTGATAAGAGACACCGGCATACTCTGCGACATCGTATAACGTTACTGGTTTCA
CATTCACCACCCTGAATTGACTCTCTTCCGGGCGCTATCATGCCATACCGCGAAAGGTTTTGCGCCATTC
GATGGTGTCCGGGATCTCGACGCTCTCCCTTATGCGACTCCTGCATTAGGAAGCAGCCCAGTAGTAGGTT
GAGGCCGTTGAGCACCGCCGCCGCAAGGAATGGTGCATGCAAGGAGATGGCGCCCAACAGTCCCCCGGCC
ACGGGGCCTGCCACCATACCCACGCCGAAACAAGCGCTCATGAGCCCGAAGTGGCGAGCCCGATCTTCCC
CATCGGTGATGTCGGCGATATAGGCGCCAGCAACCGCACCTGTGGCGCCGGTGATGCCGGCCACGATGCG
TCCGGCGTAGAGGATCGAGATCTCGATCCCGCGAAATTAATACGACTCACTATAGGGGAATTGTGAGCGG
ATAACAATTCCCCTCTAGAAATAATTTTGTTTAACTTTAAGAAGGAGATATACATATGACAGATATTACT
GTTACCAACTGGGCAGGCAATATTACTTACACTGCTAAGGAACTATTGCGACCAAGAAGTACCGCTGCAC
TACGTGCACTTGTGGCAGACTCCGCTAGAGTCCGTATGCTGGGATCAGGACATTCCTTCAATGAGATCGC
TGAGCCAGGGGCTGAGGGAGTTTTATTGTCGTTAGCTGGGCTACCAGCCGAAGTAGATGTAGATACAGCC
GCTAGAACTGTTAGAGTTGGTGGTGGTGTCAGATACGCAGAACTAGCTAGGTTGGTGCATGGAAGAGGCC
TTGCCTTGCCTAATATGGCATCCCTTCCACACATCAGTGTCGCTGGTAGCGTTGCTACCGGTACTCATGG
TTCTGGTGTTGGAAACGGATCGCTGGCCTCGGCTGTAAGAGAAGTAGAGCTGGTGACAGCTGATGGAAGT
ACAGTTACCGTGGCTAGAGGCGAGGAAAGATTTGGTGGGGCCGTAACCTCTCTCGGAGCATTGGGTGTCG
TTACAAGTTTGACTCTTGATTTGGAAGCTGCATATGAAGTGGAACAGCATGTGTTCACTGAGTTACCATT
GGCAGGATTGGATACCGCAGCCTTTGAAGCCGTTATGGCTGCTGCCTACTCCGTGTCATTGTTCACTGAT
TGGCGTGCCCCAGGCTTTAGACAAGTGTGGCTTAAACGTAGGACAGACCAGCCATTGTCGGCATTCCCAT
ATGCAGCACCAGCTGCAGAAAAGATGCACCCTGTGCCTGGTATGCCAGCCGTGAACTGCACCGAACAGTT
CGGAGTGCCCGGCCCCTGGCATGAGAGATTACCGCACTTTAGAGCAGAGTTCACACCTTCTAGTGGGGCA
GAGCTTCAGAGTGAGTATTTAATGCCTAGAGAGCACGCAGTGGAAGCTCTACGTGCTGTTGATGCCATAC
GAGCCACTATAGCCCCTGTCCTGCAAACGTGTGAAGTCAGGACCGTTGCCGCTGACGAACAATGGTTATC
TCCAGCCCATGGTAGAGACACCGTCGCAGCTCACTTTACATGGGTTGACGACACTGCTTCCGTTCTGCCA
GTTGTTAGAAGGTTGGAAGAAGCATTAGCTCCCTTCGCCGCTAGACCTCACTGGGGAAAAGTATTTACAA
CACCAGCTGACGAACTTAGGGCTTTGTATCCAAGATTGGACGATTTCCGTGCCCTTACAGAAGCTTTGGA
TCCAGCAGGTAAGTTTACCAACGCATTCGTGCGAGGGGTTTTAGGCGGGGCTGCTGCCTTGGAACACCAC
CATCACCACCACCACCACCACCACTGAGATCCGGCTGCTAACAAAGCCCGAAAGGAAGCTGAGTTGGCTG
CTGCCACCGCTGAGCAATAACTAGCATAACCCCTTGGGGCCTCTAAACGGGTCTTGAGGGGTTTTTTGCT
GAAAGGAGGAACTATATCCGGATTGGCGAATGGG
[124 nt withheld, positions 3045-3168]
C
[91 nt withheld, positions 3170-3260]
A
[49 nt withheld, positions 3262-3310]
CCTTTGACGTTGGAGTCCACGTTCTTT
[37 nt withheld, positions 3338-3374]
ACCCTATCTCGGTCTATTCTTTTGATTTATAAGGGATTTTGCCGATTTCGGCCTATTGGTTAAAAAATGA
GCTAATTTAACAAAAATTTAACGCGAATTTTAACAAAATATTAACGCTTACAATTTAGGTGGCACTTTTC
GGGGAAATGTGCGCGGAACCCCTATTTGTTTATTTTTCTAAATACATTCAAATATGTATCCGCTCATGAG
ACAATAACCCTGATAAATGCTTCAATAATATTGAAAAAGGAAGAGTATGAGTATTCAACATTTCCGTGTC
GCCCTTATTCCCTTTTTTGCGGCATTTTGCCTTCCTGTTTTTGCTCACCCAGAAACGCTGGTGAAAGTAA
AAGATGCTGAAGATCAGTTGGGTGCACGAGTGGGTTACATCGAACTGGATCTCAACAGCGGTAAGATCCT
TGAGAGTTTTCGCCCCGAAGAACGTTTTCCAATGATGAGCACTTTTAAAGTTCTGCTATGTGGCGCGGTA
TTATCCCGTATTGACGCCGGGCAAGAGCAACTCGGTCGCCGCATACACTATTCTCAGAATGACTTGGTTG
AGTACTCACCAGTCACAGAAAAGCATCTTACGGATGGCATGACAGTAAGAGAATTATGCAGTGCTGCCAT
AACCATGAGTGATAACACTGCGGCCAACTTACTTCTGACAACGATCGGAGGACCGAAGGAGCTAACCGCT
TTTTTGCACAACATGGGGGATCATGTAACTCGCCTTGATCGTTGGGAACCGGAGCTGAATGAAGCCATAC
CAAACGACGAGCGTGACACCACGATGCCTGCAGCAATGGCAACAACGTTGCGCAAACTATTAACTGGCGA
ACTACTTACTCTAGCTTCCCGGCAACAATTAATAGACTGGATGGAGGCGGATAAAGTTGCAGGACCACTT
CTGCGCTCGGCCCTTCCGGCTGGCTGGTTTATTGCTGATAAATCTGGAGCCGGTGAGCGTGGGTCTCGCG
GTATCATTGCAGCACTGGGGCCAGATGGTAAGCCCTCCCGTATCGTAGTTATCTACACGACGGGGAGTCA
GGCAACTATGGATGAACGAAATAGACAGATCGCTGAGATAGGTGCCTCACTGATTAAGCATTGGTAACTG
TCAGACCAAGTTTACTCATATATACTTTAGATTGATTTAAAACTTCATTTTTAATTTAAAAGGATCTAGG
TGAAGATCCTTTTTGATAATCTCATGACCAAAATCCCTTAACGTGAGTTTTCGTTCCACTGAGCGTCAGA
CCCCGTAGAAAAGATCAAAGGATCTTCTTGAGATCCTTTTTTTCTGCGCGTAATCTGCTGCTTGCAAACA
AAAAAACCACCGCTACCAGCGGTGGTTTGTTTGCCGGATCAAGAGCTACCAACTCTTTTTCCGAAGGTAA
CTGGCTTCAGCAGAGCGCAGATACCAAATACTGTCCTTCTAGTGTAGCCGTAGTTAGGCCACCACTTCAA
GAACTCTGTAGCACCGCCTACATACCTCGCTCTGCTAATCCTGTTACCAGTGGCTGCTGCCAGTGGCGAT
AAGTCGTGTCTTACCGGGTTGGACTCAAGACGATAGTTACCGGATAAGGCGCAGCGGTCGGGCTGAACGG
GGGGTTCGTGCACACAGCCCAGCTTGGAGCGAACGACCTACACCGAACTGAGATACCTACAGCGTGAGCT
ATGAGAAAGCGCCACGCTTCCCGAAGGGAGAAAGGCGGACAGGTATCCGGTAAGCGGCAGGGTCGGAACA
GGAGAGCGCACGAGGGAGCTTCCAGGGGGAAACGCCTGGTATCTTTATAGTCCTGTCGGGTTTCGCCACC
TCTGACTTGAGCGTCGATTTTTGTGATGCTCGTCAGGGGGGCGGAGCCTATGGAAAAACGCCAGCAACGC
GGCCTTTTTACGGTTCCTGGCCTTTTGCTGGCCTTTTGCTCACATGTTCTTTCCTGCGTTATCCCCTGAT
TCTGTGGATAACCGTATTACCGCCTTTGAGTGAGCTGATACCGCTCGCCGCAGCCGAACGACCGAGCGCA
GCGAGTCAGTGAGCGAGGAAGCGGAAGAGCGCCTGATGCGGTATTTTCTCCTTACGCATCTGTGCGGTAT
TTCACACCGCAATGGTGCACTCTCAGTACAATCTGCTCTGATGCCGCATAGTTAAGCCAGTATACACTCC
GCTATCGCTACGTGACTGGGTCATGGCTGCGCCCCGACACCCGCCAACACCCGCTGACGCGCCCTGACGG
GCTTGTCTGCTCCCGGCATCCGCTTACAGACAAGCTGTGACCGTCTCCGGGAGCTGCATGTGTCAGAGGT
TTTCACCGTCATCACCGAAACGCGCGAGGCAGCTGCGGTAAAGCTCATCAGCGTGGTCGTGAAGCGATTC
ACAGATGTCTGCCTGTTCATCCGCGTCCAGCTCGTTGAGTTTCTCCAGAAGCGTTAATGTCTGGCTTCTG
ATAAAGCGGGCCATGTTAAGGGCGGTTTTTTCCTGTTTGGTCACTGATGCCTCCGTGTAAGGGGGATTTC
TGTTCATGGGGGTAATGATACCGATGAAACGAGAGAGGATGCTCACGATACGGGTTACTGATGATGAACA
TGCCCGGTTACTGGAACGTTGTGAGGGTAAACAACTGGCGGTATGGATGCGGCGGGACCAGAGAAAAATC
ACTCAGGGTCAATGCCAGCGCTTCGTTAATACAGATGTAGGTGTTCCACAGGGTAGCCAGCAGCATCCTG
CGATGCAGATCCGGAACATAATGGTGCAGGGCGCTGACTTCCGCGTTTCCAGACTTTACGAAACACGGAA
ACCGAAGACCATTCATGTTGTTGCTCAGGTCGCAGACGTTTTGCAGCAGCAGTCGCTTCACGTTCGCTCG
CGTATCGGTGATTCATTCTGCTAACCAGTAAGGCAACCCCGCCAGCCTAGCCGGGTCCTCAACGACAGGA
GCACGATCATGCGCACCCGTGGGGCCGCCATGCCGGCGATAATGGCCTGCTTCTCGCCGAAACGTTTGGT
GGCGGGACCAGTGACGAAGGCTTGAGCGAGGGCGTGCAAGATTCCGAATACCGCAAGCGACAGGCCGATC
ATCGTCGCGCTCCAGCGAAAGCGGTCCTCGCCGAAAATGACCCAGAGCGCTGCCGGCACCTGTCCTACGA
GTTGCATGATAAAGAAGACAGTCATAAGTGCGGCGACGATAGTCATGCCCCGCGCCCACCGGAAGGAGCT
GACTGGGTTGAAGGCTCTCAAGGGCATCGGTCGAGATCCCGGTG
Features (pLannotate 1.2.2; 19 found; start..end, strand, type, name):
      5..26      -  protein_bind   CAP binding site: CAP binding activates transcription in the presence of cAMP. E. coli catabolite activator protein
     39..1121    -  CDS            lacI: lac repressor; lacI; The lac repressor binds to the lac operator to inhibit transcription in E. coli. This inhibition can be relieved by adding lactose or isopropyl-β-D-thiogalactopyranoside (IPTG).
   1122..1199    -  promoter       lacI promoter: lacI
   1207..1486    -  CDS            TcR (fragment): tetracycline efflux protein; tet; confers resistance to tetracycline
   1508..1526    +  promoter       T7 promoter: promoter for bacteriophage T7 RNA polymerase
   1527..1551    +  protein_bind   lac operator: The lac repressor binds to the lac operator to inhibit transcription in E. coli. This inhibition can be relieved by adding lactose or isopropyl-β-D-thiogalactopyranoside (IPTG). lac repressor encoded by lacI
   1566..1588    +  RBS            RBS: efficient ribosome binding site from bacteriophage T7 gene 10 (Olins and Rangwala, 1989)
   1596..2849    +  CDS            xyoA: XYOA_STRCO - Experimental evidence at protein level: Swiss-Prot protein existence level 1. Catalyzes the oxidation of xylitol to xylose, also acts on D- sorbitol. From Streptomyces coelicolor (strain ATCC BAA-471 / A3(2) / M145).
   2865..2891    +  CDS            9xHis: 9xHis affinity tag
   2904..2953    +  CDS            SET1 (fragment): solubility-enhancement tag derived from T7 phage gene 10B
   2961..3008    +  terminator     T7 terminator: transcription terminator for bacteriophage T7 RNA polymerase
   3045..3403    +  rep_origin     f1 ori (sequence partly withheld): f1 bacteriophage origin of replication; arrow indicates direction of (+) strand synthesis
   3526..3630    +  promoter       AmpR promoter: bla
   3631..4491    +  CDS            AmpR: β-lactamase; bla; confers resistance to ampicillin, carbenicillin, and related antibiotics
   4662..5250    +  rep_origin     ori: high-copy-number ColE1/pMB1/pBR322/pUC origin of replication
   5436..5575    -  misc_feature   bom: basis of mobility region from pBR322
   5677..5868    -  CDS            rop: Rop protein, which maintains plasmids at low copy number; rop
   5885..6265    +  CDS            YPB1_ECOLX: Protein predicted: Swiss-Prot protein existence level 4. From Escherichia coli.
   6337..6628    -  CDS            TcR (fragment): tetracycline efflux protein; tet; confers resistance to tetracycline
