[The description below was written by a language model from this plasmid's Addgene catalogue record and pLannotate feature annotations shown in this document.]
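Description:
F9Y7M7 is a bacterial expression plasmid built on the pET21a(+) backbone for inducible production in E. coli of a flavoprotein oxidoreductase from Ketogulonicigenium vulgare; the construct name is simply the protein's UniProt identifier. The plasmid replicates from a ColE1/pMB1-type origin accompanied by the pBR322 bom and rop regions, is selected with ampicillin through the β-lactamase gene, and also carries an f1 origin that permits single-stranded DNA production. The catalogue lists it as high copy, although rop normally moderates copy number. Short tetracycline-resistance fragments flanking lacI are non-functional pBR322 remnants.

The open reading frame sits behind a T7 promoter with an adjacent lac operator and the strong T7 gene 10 ribosome binding site, and is followed by the T7 terminator. The backbone-encoded lacI repressor keeps the promoter silent until IPTG or lactose is added, so expression requires a host supplying T7 RNA polymerase. The record lists an N-terminal T7 tag and a C-terminal 10xHis tag for affinity purification; the annotation detects only the polyhistidine run (called as 9xHis), and no T7 tag feature appears.

The two sequence records differ in length (6,467 versus 6,638 nt). In the shorter one the insert region is unannotated and spans roughly 1.1 kb, while in the longer one it is about 1.25 kb and is matched by similarity to a Streptomyces coelicolor xylitol oxidase; the f1 origin annotation also differs. The record offers no explanation for these differences.

The plasmid comes from a study that experimentally tested enzyme functional annotations in the EC 1.1.3.15 class, so its likely use is recombinant expression and purification for activity assays.
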