Addgene plasmid #163278: F9Y7M7
Purpose: Inducible expression of UniProt identifier F9Y7M7
Depositing lab: Martin Engqvist. Depositing organization: Chalmers University of Technology. Publication: Experimental and computational investigation of enzyme functional annotations uncovers misannotation in the EC 1.1.3.15 enzyme class. Rembeza E, Engqvist MKM. PLoS Comput Biol. 2021 Sep 23;17(9):e1009446. doi: 10.1371/journal.pcbi.1009446. eCollection 2021 Sep. PubMed 34555022.
Backbone
  Vector backbone: pET21a(+)
  Vector type: Bacterial Expression
Growth in bacteria
  Bacterial resistance: Ampicillin, 100 μg/mL
  Growth temperature: 37°C
  Growth strain: DH5alpha
  Copy number: High Copy
Gene/Insert
  Gene/Insert name: F9Y7M7 (alt name: flavoprotein oxidoreductase)
  Species: Ketogulonicigenium vulgare
  Promoter: T7
  Tag / fusion protein: T7 (N terminal on backbone); 10xHis (C terminal on backbone)
  Cloning method: Unknown
  Sequencing primers: 5′ T7; 3′ T7-term
Terms and licenses: Academic/Nonprofit Terms; Industry Terms: Not Available to Industry
Depositor comments: Insert name is a UniProt identifier
How to cite: F9Y7M7 was a gift from Martin Engqvist (Addgene plasmid # 163278 ; http://n2t.net/addgene:163278 ; RRID:Addgene_163278)
