>Addgene plasmid #163278 | F9Y7M7 | depositor partial sequence | sequence record 316430 | insert gene sequence
ATGAATACCGACCCTATTGATAACCGTTACGCTACTGGTGAACGCTTCACCACCAATTTAGGCATTTGGC
GTGCCGCGCGCGAAGCATGTACGGATGAAGTGTGGAACTATTTGAATTGCGGAACGGGAGATGAAGTGAC
ACTCCGTGCAAATACAGCAGATTTTGATAAGTGGCAATGGAAAACTCCCTTGTTTGCGGGCATTGGTCGC
CCTGATACCGCGACTCAGTTTCTGGGTCATAGTCTTTCTTTTCCGGCGTTTATTGCACCATTCGGTGGCG
GCGAGTATATGTTAGATGCAGAAGGTCATCGTGCTACCGGTCGCGCCGCACGTGATGTTGGCATTCGCCA
AATTGTGCCCGTTGCAGCGGCACACTCGCTGGAAGATATTGCGACCGCTAGCGGTGTGGCTCAGATGTTT
CAGGTAACGTTTGTTGGTGACGTTGGTGCTGTTGTGGATATGATGCATCGTGCGAAAGCCGCCGGTTACG
AGCAAATTGTTGCCACGTACTCACCCATCCGTCAGTGGCGCGAACGCATGATTGAAGATCGCACACGTTT
TGCCCCGGGTAAAGCCGAAGCGAATTTTGGTCCTGGGCTGTCGGATCCTGCGGCCTTGCGCGAACAGATT
GCCTTTTCACAACCGCGTTGGGGTTGGGCAGAAGCACGCGAGGCGATTGCCCGCGCACCGTTACCCATCT
TGGTGAAAGGAGTTATGTCAGCCGACGAAGCAAAACAATGTCTCGACGCGGGAGCAATGGGCCTGTATGT
AAGTAATTACGGTGGACGCTCTATCGACCGTCAACCGAGCGCCATTTCTGCGTTACCGCAGGTACGTGCA
GCCGCCGGCCCGGACGTGCCCATCATCTTTGATAGCGGTATCCGTCGTGGCAGTGATATTGCAGCAGCTG
TAGCCCTGGGCGCCAATGCGGTAGCCTTGGGGCGTGCGGTAGGTTTTGGACTGGCGGCGGATGGCGAAGC
CGGGGTCCGTCGTGTGCTTCAAATTCTGAAAGATGAGTACTGGACGACGTTAGGTCATTTGGGGTGTAAT
TCAACTGCTGACTTAGGCCCGCATGTTTTCATCGCGGCCGCACTCGAGCATCATCACCAT
